Addgene plasmid #13456: pDW1775
Purpose: (Empty Backbone) Plant ZFN expression vector.
Depositing lab: Daniel Voytas. Depositing organization: Iowa State University. Publication: Standardized reagents and protocols for engineering zinc finger nucleases by modular assembly. Wright DA, Thibodeau-Beganny S, Sander JD, Winfrey RJ, Hirsh AS, Eichtinger M, Fu F, Porteus MH, Dobbs D, Voytas DF, Joung JK. Nat Protoc. 2006;1(3):1637-52. doi: 10.1038/nprot.2006.259 PubMed 17406455.
Backbone
  Vector backbone: pDW1775
  Backbone size (bp): 5528
  Vector type: Plant Expression
Growth in bacteria
  Bacterial resistance: Ampicillin, 100 μg/mL
  Growth temperature: 37°C
  Growth strain: DH5alpha
  Copy number: High Copy
Gene/Insert
  Gene/Insert name: None
  Tag / fusion protein: AcV5 (N terminal on backbone)
  Cloning method: Restriction Enzyme; 5′ cloning site XbaI (not destroyed); 3′ cloning site BamHI (not destroyed)
  Sequencing primers: 5′ T7; 3′ T3
Terms and licenses: Academic/Nonprofit Terms; Industry Terms: Not Available to Industry
Depositor comments: Plant zinc finger nuclease cloning vector. Zinc fingers are cloned in between unique XbaI and BamHI sites in front of the FokI nuclease domain. pDW1775 consists of the following components in the given order: Hinc II, SexA I, EcoN I, lambda T0 terminator, T7 primer site, BsiW I, rrnB terminator, modified NOS promoter, Bgl II, Xho I, plant leader, MASS translation signal, SV40 nuclear localization signal, AcV5 epitope tag, Xba I, Xma I, Age I, BamH I, plant optimized Fok I nuclease domain, Sac I, NOS terminator, Apa I, T3 primer site, phage FD gene VIII terminator, Bpu 10 I, modified yeast His3 gene, Pac I, yeast CEN/ARS, Bsu36 I (not unique), modified beta lactamase gene (ampicillin resistance), E. coli Trp A terminator, BstE II, Blp I, PpuM I, Rsr II, PflF I, Bgl I, modified high copy ColEI replicon, and back to Hinc II. This vector can be maintained in E. coli and yeast (Saccharomyces cerevisiae) and is also able to express a zinc finger nuclease in yeast and plants using the modified NOS promoter to drive expression. Additionally, this vector was designed to have minimal expression of the zinc finger nuclease in E. coli to facilitate cloning and reduce toxicity effects.
How to cite: pDW1775 was a gift from Daniel Voytas (Addgene plasmid # 13456 ; http://n2t.net/addgene:13456 ; RRID:Addgene_13456)
