[The description below was written by a language model from this plasmid's Addgene catalogue record and the feature table of its GenBank file.]
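Description:
pDW1775 is a 5528 bp empty-backbone plant expression vector designed for building and expressing zinc finger nucleases (ZFNs). It is a shuttle plasmid. In E. coli it replicates from a modified high-copy ColE1-type origin under ampicillin selection from a modified beta-lactamase gene; the feature table annotates only the AmpR promoter, not the coding region. In Saccharomyces cerevisiae it is maintained through a CEN/ARS element, which gives stable low-copy propagation, with a modified HIS3 gene as the auxotrophic marker.

The expression cassette is driven by a modified nopaline synthase (NOS) promoter, which the depositor states is active in both plants and yeast. This is followed by a plant leader and translation initiation signal, an SV40 nuclear localization signal, and an N-terminal AcV5 epitope tag for detection. Unique XbaI and BamHI sites, with XmaI and AgeI between them, then accept a zinc finger array in frame, directly upstream of a plant codon-optimized FokI cleavage domain. The cassette ends with the NOS terminator and poly(A) signal. Because the FokI domain must dimerize to cut, a working nuclease generally requires two ZFN monomers binding adjacent half-sites.

The cassette and other modules are insulated by bacterial and phage transcription terminators (lambda t0, rrnB T1, fd and E. coli trpA). This fits the stated design goal of minimizing ZFN expression in E. coli to ease cloning and limit toxicity. T7 and T3 sites flank the cassette and serve as sequencing primer sites, and unique restriction sites between modules allow component exchange. The vector belongs to a standardized reagent set for engineering ZFNs by modular assembly.
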