LOCUS       Exported 5528 bp ds-DNA circular SYN 12-MAY-2021
DEFINITION  synthetic circular DNA
ACCESSION   .
VERSION     .
KEYWORDS    pDW1775
SOURCE      synthetic DNA construct
  ORGANISM  synthetic DNA construct
REFERENCE   1 (bases 1 to 5528)
  TITLE     Plant ZFN cloning vector
REFERENCE   2 (bases 1 to 5528)
  AUTHORS   .
  TITLE     Direct Submission
  JOURNAL   Exported May 12, 2021 from SnapGene Server 1.1.58
            http://www.snapgene.com
FEATURES             Location/Qualifiers
     source          1..5528
                     /organism="synthetic DNA construct"
                     /mol_type="other DNA"
     terminator      36..130
                     /label=lambda t0 terminator
                     /note="transcription terminator from phage lambda"
     primer_bind     137..156
                     /label=T7
                     /note="T7 promoter, forward primer"
     promoter        137..155
                     /label=T7 promoter
                     /note="promoter for bacteriophage T7 RNA polymerase"
     terminator      214..300
                     /gene="Escherichia coli rrnB"
                     /label=rrnB T1 terminator
                     /note="transcription terminator T1 from the E. coli rrnB
                     gene"
     promoter        390..569
                     /label=NOS promoter
                     /note="nopaline synthase promoter"
     CDS             656..676
                     /codon_start=1
                     /product="nuclear localization signal of SV40 (simian virus
                     40) large T antigen"
                     /label=SV40 NLS
                     /translation="PKKKRKV"
     CDS             677..703
                     /codon_start=1
                     /product="epitope tag from the baculovirus Autographa
                     californica GP64 envelope fusion protein"
                     /label=AcV5 tag
                     /translation="SWKDASGWS"
     CDS             726..1313
                     /codon_start=1
                     /product="nonspecific DNA cleavage domain of the FokI
                     endonuclease (Li et al., 1992)"
                     /label=FokI cleavage domain
                     /note="must dimerize to be catalytically active"
                     /translation="QLVKSELEEKKSELRHKLKYVPHEYIELIEIARNSTQDRILEMKV
                     MEFFMKVYGYRGKHLGGSRKPDGAIYTVGSPIDYGVIVDTKAYSGGYNLPIGQADEMQR
                     YVEENQTRNKHINPNEWWKVYPSSVTEFKFLFVSGHFKGNYKAQLTRLNHITNCNGAVL
                     SVEELLIGGEMIKAGTLTLEEVRRKFNNGEINF"
     terminator      1336..1588
                     /label=NOS terminator
                     /note="nopaline synthase terminator and poly(A) signal"
     promoter        complement(1630..1648)
                     /label=T3 promoter
                     /note="promoter for bacteriophage T3 RNA polymerase"
     terminator      1650..1689
                     /label=fd terminator
                     /note="central terminator from bacteriophage fd (Otsuka and
                     Kunisawa, 1982)"
     CDS             complement(1989..2648)
                     /codon_start=1
                     /gene="S. cerevisiae HIS3"
                     /product="imidazoleglycerol-phosphate dehydratase, required
                     for histidine biosynthesis"
                     /label=HIS3
                     /note="yeast auxotrophic marker"
                     /translation="MTEQKALVKRITNETKIQIAISLKGGPLAIEHSIFPEKEAEAVAE
                     QATQSQVINVHTGIGFLDHMIHALAKHSGWSLIVECIGDLHIDDHHTTEDCGIALGQAF
                     KEALLARGVKRFGSGFAPLDEALSRAVVDLSNRPYAVVELGLQREKVGDLSCEMIPHFL
                     ESFAEASRITLHVDCLRGKNDHHRSESAFKALAVAIREATSPNGTNDVPSTKGVLM"
     promoter        complement(2649..2836)
                     /gene="S. cerevisiae HIS3"
                     /label=HIS3 promoter
     misc_feature    2987..3490
                     /label=CEN/ARS
                     /note="S. cerevisiae CEN6 centromere fused to an
                     autonomously replicating sequence"
     promoter        3545..3636
                     /gene="bla"
                     /label=AmpR promoter
     rep_origin      4704..5292
                     /direction=RIGHT
                     /label=ori
                     /note="high-copy-number ColE1/pMB1/pBR322/pUC origin of
                     replication"
     primer_bind     5193..5212
                     /label=pBR322ori-F
                     /note="pBR322 origin, forward primer"
     primer_bind     5446..5463
                     /label=L4440
                     /note="L4440 vector, forward primer"
ORIGIN
        1 gtcaacgaca tcacctggtt gcgagccttc tgaaggactc ctgttgatag atccagtaat
       61 gacctcagaa ctccatctgg atttgttcag aacgctcggt tgccgccggg cgttttttat
      121 tggtgagaat caggcgtaat acgactcact atagggcgaa tggaactgga cgctcgcctg
      181 tggtcgcagg gtggctcgta cgaccgcagg catcaaataa aacgaaaggc tcagtcgaaa
      241 gactgggcct ttcgttttat ctgttgtttg tcggtgaacg ctctcctgag taggacaaat
      301 ccgccagcgg atgagcggag aattaaggga gtcacgttat gacccccgcc gatgacgcgg
      361 gacaagccgt tttacgtttg gaactgacag aaccgcaacg ttgaaggagc cactcagccg
      421 ccggtttctg gagtttaatg agctaagcac atacgtcaga aaccattatt gcgcgttcaa
      481 aagtcgccta aggtcactat caggtagcaa atatttcttg tcaaaaatgc tccactgacg
      541 ttccataaat tcccctcggt atccaattag aaaggtggga ctcacgaaga tctaactcga
      601 gaaagatatt gtatatatcg taacaatagg aggttcaaca atggcttcct cccctccaaa
      661 gaaaaagaga aaggttagtt ggaaggacgc aagtggttgg tctagacccg ggaaccggtg
      721 gatcccagct agtgaaatct gaattggaag agaagaaatc tgaacttaga cataaattga
      781 aatatgtgcc acatgaatat attgaattga ttgaaatcgc aagaaattca actcaggata
      841 gaatccttga aatgaaggtg atggagttct ttatgaaggt ttatggttat cgtggtaaac
      901 atttgggtgg atcaaggaaa ccagacggag caatttatac tgtcggatct cctattgatt
      961 acggtgtgat cgttgatact aaggcatatt caggaggtta taatcttcca attggtcaag
     1021 cagatgaaat gcaaagatat gtcgaagaga atcaaacaag aaacaagcat atcaacccta
     1081 atgaatggtg gaaagtctat ccatcttcag taacagaatt taagttcttg tttgtgagtg
     1141 gtcatttcaa aggaaactac aaagctcagc ttacaagatt gaatcatatc actaattgta
     1201 atggagctgt tcttagtgta gaagagcttt tgattggtgg agaaatgatt aaagctggta
     1261 cattgacact tgaggaagtg agaaggaaat ttaataacgg tgagataaac ttttaatagg
     1321 agctcgaatt tccccgatcg ttcaaacatt tggcaataaa gtttcttaag attgaatcct
     1381 gttgccggtc ttgcgatgat tatcatataa tttctgttga attacgttaa gcatgtaata
     1441 attaacatgt aatgcatgac gttatttatg agatgggttt ttatgattag agtcccgcaa
     1501 ttatacattt aatacgcgat agaaaacaaa atatagcgcg caaactagga taaattatcg
     1561 cgcgcggtgt catctatgtt actagatcgt gggcccacat tcctgtagaa ctcggtgaga
     1621 cttttgttcc ctttagtgag ggttaattgt ccaaaaaaaa aggctccaaa aggagccttt
     1681 aattgtttcg gtttatgctt aggacaccat tgattaacgc ttacaatttc ctgatgcggt
     1741 attttctcct tacgcatctg tgcggtattt cacaccgcat agatccgtcg agttcaagag
     1801 aaaaaaaaag aaaaagcaaa aagaaaaaag gaaagcgcgc ctcgttcaga atgacacgta
     1861 tagaatgatg cattaccttg tcatcttcag tatcatactg ttcgtataaa tacttactga
     1921 cattcatagc tatacatata tacacatgta tatatatcgt atgctggagc tttaaataat
     1981 cggtgtcact acataagaac acctttggtg gagggaacat cgttggttcc attgggcgag
     2041 gtggcttctc ttatggcaac cgcaagagcc ttgaacgcac tctcactacg gtgatggtca
     2101 ttcttgcctc gcagacaatc aacgtggagg gtaattctgc ttgcctctgc aaaactttca
     2161 agaaaatgcg ggatcatctc gcaagagagg tctcctactt tctccctttg caaaccaagt
     2221 tcgacaactg cgtatggcct gttagaaagg tctaccaccg ctctggaaag tgcctcatcc
     2281 aaaggcgcaa atcctgatcc aaaccttttt actccacgcg ccagtagagc ctctttaaaa
     2341 gcctgaccga gagcaatccc gcagtcttca gtggtgtgat ggtcgtctat gtgtaagtca
     2401 ccaatgcact caacgattag cgaccagccg gaatgcttgg ccagagcatg tatcatgtgg
     2461 tccagaaacc ctatacctgt gtggacgtta atcacttgcg attgtgtggc ctgttctgct
     2521 actgcttctg cctctttttc tgggaagatc gagtgctcta tcgctagggg accacccttt
     2581 aaagagatag caatctgaat cttggtttca tttgtaatac gctttactag ggctttctgc
     2641 tctgtcatct ttgccttcgt ttatcttgcc tgctcatttt ttagtatatt cttcgaagaa
     2701 atcacattac tttatataat gtataattca ttatgtgata atgccaatcg ctaagaaaaa
     2761 aaaagagtca tccgctaggt ggaaaaaaaa aaatgaaaat cattaccgag gcataaaaaa
     2821 atatagagtg tactagagga ggccaagagt aatagaaaaa gaaaattgcg ggaaaggact
     2881 gtgttatgac ttccctgact aatgccgtgt tcaaacgata cctggcagtg actcctagcg
     2941 ctcaccaagc tcttaaaacg ggaatttatg gatcttaatt aagacggatc gcttgcctgt
     3001 aacttacacg cgcctcgtat cttttaatga tggaataatt tgggaattta ctctgtgttt
     3061 atttattttt atgttttgta tttggatttt agaaagtaaa taaagaaggt agaagagtta
     3121 cggaatgaag aaaaaaaaat aaacaaaggt ttaaaaaatt tcaacaaaaa gcgtacttta
     3181 catatatatt tattagacaa gaaaagcaga ttaaatagat atacattcga ttaacgataa
     3241 gtaaaatgta aaatcacagg attttcgtgt gtggtcttct acacagacaa gatgaaacaa
     3301 ttcggcatta atacctgaga gcaggaagag caagataaaa ggtagtattt gttggcgatc
     3361 cccctagagt cttttacatc ttcggaaaac aaaaactatt ttttctttaa tttctttttt
     3421 tactttctat ttttaattta tatatttata ttaaaaaatt taaattataa ttatttttat
     3481 agcacgtgat gaaaagcctt agggtcaggt ggcacttttc ggggaaatgt gcgatgaacc
     3541 cctatttgtt tatttttcta aatacattca aatatgtatc cgctaatgag acaataaccc
     3601 tgataaatgc ttcaattata ttgaaaaagg aagagtatga gtatccaaca tttccgtgtc
     3661 gcccttattc ccttttttgc ggccttctgc cttcctgttt ttgctcaccc agaaacgctg
     3721 gtgaaagtaa aagatgctga agatcagttg ggtgcccgag tgggttacat tgaactggat
     3781 ctcaacagcg gcaaaatctt agagagtttt cgccccgaag aacgcttccc aatgatgagc
     3841 actttcaaag ttctgctatg tggcgcggtg ttatcccgta ttgatgctgg gcaagagcaa
     3901 ctcggtcgcc gcatacacta ttctcagaat gacttggttg agtattcacc agtcacagaa
     3961 aagcatctta cggatggcat gacagtaaga gaattatgta gtgctgccat aaccatgagt
     4021 gataacactg cggccaactt acttctgaca acgattggag gaccgaagga gctaaccgct
     4081 tttttgcaca acatggggga tcatgtaact cgccttgatc gttgggaacc ggagctgaat
     4141 gaagccatac caaacgacga gcgtgacacc acgatgcctg tagcaatggc aacaactctc
     4201 cgcaaactat taactggcga actacttact cttgcttcac gccagcaact cattgactgg
     4261 atggaggcgg acaaagttgc aggaccactt ctgcgctcgg cacttccggc tggctggttt
     4321 attgctgata aatctggagc cggtgagcgt gggtctcgcg gtatcattgc agcactgggg
     4381 ccagatggta agccctcccg tatcgtagtt atctacacga cggggagtca ggcaactatg
     4441 gatgaacgaa atagacagat cgctgagata ggtgcctcac tgattaagca ttggtaactg
     4501 tcagacgaag ggaaataaat agtagcccgc ctgatgtgcg ggcttttttt tggtggtggt
     4561 taccagtgtc gcttagctac cgtaggtcct cttaggcggt ccgattagcg acatagtcat
     4621 caatgccttg acggcaaaat cccttaacgt gagttttcgt tccactgagc gtcagacccc
     4681 gtagaaaaga tcaaaggatc ttcttgagat cctttttttc tgcgcgtaat ctgctgcttg
     4741 caaacaaaaa aaccaccgct accagcggtg gtttgtttgc cggatcaaga gctactaact
     4801 ctttttccga aggtaactgg cttcagcaga gcgcagatac caaatactgt tcttctagtg
     4861 tagccgtagt taggccacca cttcaagaac tctgtagcac cgcctacata cctcgctctg
     4921 ctaatcctgt taccagtggc tgctgccagt ggcgataagt cgtgtcttac cgggttggac
     4981 tcaagacgat agttaccgga taaggcgcag cggtcgggct gaacgggggg ttcgtgctca
     5041 cagcccagct tggagcgaac gacctacacc gaactgagat acctacagcg tgagctatga
     5101 gaaagcgcca cgcttcccga agggagaaag gcggacaggt atccggtaag cggcagggtc
     5161 ggaacaggag agcgcacgag ggagcttcca gggggaaacg cctggtatct ttatagtcct
     5221 gtcgggtttc gccacctctg acttgagcgt cgatttttgt gatgctcgtc aggggggcgg
     5281 agcctatgga aaaacgccag caacgcggcc tttttacggt tcctggcctt ttgctggcct
     5341 tttgctcaca tgttctttcc tgcgttatcc cctgattctg tggataaccg tattaccgcc
     5401 tttgagtgag ctgataccgc tcgccgcagc cgaacgaccg agcgcagcga gtcagtgagc
     5461 gaggaagcgg aagagcgccc aatacgcaaa ccgcctctcc ccgcgcgttg gccgattcat
     5521 tgatgcag
//
