>Addgene plasmid #13456 | pDW1775 | addgene partial sequence | sequence record 19876 | NOS-F 5'-GCGTTCAAAAGTCGCCTAAG-3'
TCAAATGCTCACTGACGTTCCATAAATTCCCCTCGGTATCCAATTAGAAAGGTGGGACTCACGAAGATCT
AACTCGAGAAAGATATTGTATATATCGTAACAATAGGAGGTTCAACAATGGCTTCCTCCCCTCCAAAGAA
AAAGAGAAAGGTTAGTTGGAAGGACGCAAGTGGTTGGTCTAGACCCGGGAACCGGTGGATCCCAGCTAGT
GAAATCTGAATTGGAAGAGAAGAAATCTGAACTTAGACATAAATTGAAATATGTGCCACATGAATATATT
GAATTGATTGAAATCGCAAGAAATTCAACTCAGGATAGAATCCTTGAAATGAAGGTGATGGAGTTCTTTA
TGAAGGTTTATGGTTATCGTGGTAAACATTTGGGTGGATCAAGGAAACCAGACGGAGCAATTTATACTGT
CGGATCTCCTATTGATTACGGTGTGATCGTTGATACTAAGGCATATTCAGGAGGTTATAATCTTCCAATT
GGTCAAGCAGATGAAATGCAAAGATATGTCGAAGAGAATCAAACAAGAAACAAGCATATCAACCCTAATG
AATGGTGGAAAGTCTATCCATCTTCAGTAACAGAATTTAAGTTCTTGTTTGTGAGTGGTCATTTCAAAGG
AAACTACAAAGCTCAGCTTACAAGATTGAATCATATCACTAATTGTAATGGAGCTGTTCTTAGTGTAGAA
GAGCTTTTGATTGGTGGAGAAATGATTAAAGCTGGTACATTGACACTTGAGGAAGTGAGAAGGAAATTTA
ATAACGGTGAGATAAACTTTTAATAGGAGCTCGAATTTCCCCGATCGTTCAAACATTTGGCAATAAAGTT
TCTTAAGATTGAATCCTGTTGCCGGTCTTGCGATGATTATCATATAATTTCTGTTGAATTACGTTAAGCA
TGTAATAATTAACATGTAATGCATGACGTTATTTA
